>Addgene plasmid #19200 | pBS Tenomodulin | addgene partial sequence | sequence record 24999 | T3 5'-GCAATTAACCCTCACTAAAGG-3'
GGNCTCCCGCGGTGGCGGCCGCTCTAGAACTAGTGGATCCCCCGGGCTGCAGGATTCGGCACGAGGGCAG
CCCAGAGGCTGCGTAACTCCACCTCGAGCGCTCGTCCTCGCGCACAGGGAGCAGCCAGCACCGAGACCAT
GGGAGGGACGTCGCGGCACGGCCCTGAGGACTGCCGCTTTTTGGATGCAGAAGCATCCAAGACCCAAAAG
AAGACCTGCACCAGGTACAAGGTCTGCGGGCTACTCTTCGGCGTGCTGCTCATTGCTCTCATCCTCGTGC
TCTTTGGTGTCAAACACCTGGGGAACTCAGCACCCAGACAGGTCTATGACATGGAGCACACCTTCTTCAG
CCACGGCGAGAAGAAGAAAATCGTGATGGAGATCGACCCGCTGACCAGGACGGAGACCTTCAGGAGTGGG
AACGGCAGTGAGGAGATCCTGGAGATCCACGACTTCAAGAACGGAATAACCGGCATCTTCTTTGTGGGAC
TTCAAAAGTGCTTCATCAAAACTCAGACCAAAGTCATACCTGAGACTACAGAGGCCAAGATCCCTGAGCT
GGAGGGTGAAGAAATCACCACCACCTACTTTGAGCAGTCCATGGTCTGGGTGCCTGGCGAAAAACCCATT
CAGAACAAGGAGTTCCTGAAGAGCTCCAAAATTTTTAACATTTGTAGAAACGTGACCATCTACTGGATCC
ACCCAACGCCGATAGCAGCTCCGGAGCTGGCTGGCCTGAGANAAAAAAAAAAAAATNACCCGGNTTTTCA
CGNATTGNNAAACTGNTNCNTGGGGCAATGACATGGANGGAGCTGCCTGCAGA
