[The description below was written by a language model from this plasmid's Addgene catalogue record.]
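Description:
pBS Tenomodulin is a pBluescript-based cloning plasmid (a roughly 3 kb phagemid backbone) carrying a chicken (Gallus gallus) Tenomodulin (TNMD, also called TeM) cDNA fragment. It is propagated as a high-copy plasmid in standard E. coli cloning strains under ampicillin selection. Although it is catalogued as a bacterial expression vector, nothing in the record points to protein production. The backbone is a general-purpose cloning and in vitro transcription vector, and no tags, reporters or eukaryotic regulatory elements are listed.

The insert was placed between the XhoI (5′) and EcoRI (3′) sites of the polylinker, and the record does not say whether these sites remain intact. Its length is not stated, nor is whether it covers the full coding region or only part of the transcript. The associated GenBank entry appears to be an EST-type accession, but this is not confirmed in the record. T3 and T7 are given as the 5′ and 3′ sequencing primers, consistent with the pBluescript layout, in which opposing T3 and T7 phage promoters flank the cloning site. After linearisation, this arrangement allows sense or antisense RNA to be transcribed from either strand.

The depositor describes the clone as a probe and notes expression in "the PO and in the outer PC layer". In the context of the associated study of molecular subdomains in the perichondrium and periosteum, these abbreviations presumably mean periosteum and perichondrium. The plasmid is therefore best understood as a template for making riboprobes to detect Tenomodulin transcripts by in situ hybridisation in developing chick skeletal tissue. No feature table was supplied, so the orientation and exact boundaries of the insert cannot be verified here.
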