Addgene plasmid #19200: pBS Tenomodulin
Depositing lab: Cliff Tabin. Depositing organization: Harvard Medical School. Publication: Identification of unique molecular subdomains in the perichondrium and periosteum and their role in regulating gene expression in the underlying chondrocytes. Bandyopadhyay A, Kubilus JK, Crochiere ML, Linsenmayer TF, Tabin CJ. Dev Biol. 2008 Sep 1;321(1):162-74. doi: 10.1016/j.ydbio.2008.06.012. Epub 2008 Jun 16. PubMed 18602913.
Backbone
  Vector backbone: pBluescript
  Backbone manufacturer: Stratagene
  Backbone size w/o insert (bp): 3000
  Vector type: Bacterial Expression
Growth in bacteria
  Bacterial resistance: Ampicillin, 100 μg/mL
  Growth temperature: 37°C
  Growth strain: DH5alpha
  Copy number: High Copy
Gene/Insert
  Gene/Insert name: Tenomodulin
  Species: G. gallus (chicken)
  GenBank ID: FG356194
  Entrez Gene: TNMD (a.k.a. TeM)
  Cloning method: Restriction Enzyme; 5′ cloning site XhoI (unknown if destroyed); 3′ cloning site EcoRI (unknown if destroyed)
  Sequencing primers: 5′ T3; 3′ T7
Terms and licenses: Academic/Nonprofit Terms; Industry Terms: Not Available to Industry
Depositor comments: Probe 1_72, expression in the PO and in the outer PC layer.
How to cite: pBS Tenomodulin was a gift from Cliff Tabin (Addgene plasmid # 19200 ; http://n2t.net/addgene:19200 ; RRID:Addgene_19200)
